Addgene plasmid #106718: gh47
Purpose: expression of gRNA targeting ST6GALNAC6
Depositing lab: Eric-Paul Bennett. Depositing organization: University of Copenhagen. Publication: A validated gRNA library for CRISPR/Cas9 targeting of the human glycosyltransferase genome. Narimatsu Y, Joshi HJ, Zhang Y, Gomes C, Chen YH, Lorenzetti F, Furukawa S, Schjoldager K, Hansen L, Clausen H, Bennett EP, Wandall HH. Glycobiology. 2018 Jan 5. pii: 4791732. doi: 10.1093/glycob/cwx101. PubMed 29315387.
Backbone
  Vector backbone: EPB104
  Backbone manufacturer: Eric-Paul Bennett (Addgene plasmid # 68369)
  Backbone size w/o insert (bp): 2376
  Vector type: Mammalian Expression
Growth in bacteria
  Bacterial resistance: Ampicillin, 100 μg/mL
  Growth temperature: 37°C
  Growth strain: DH5alpha
  Copy number: High Copy
Gene/Insert
  Gene/Insert name: ST6GALNAC6
  gRNA/shRNA sequence: TCTTCCATTACGGCTCCCTG
  Species: H. sapiens (human)
  Entrez Gene: ST6GALNAC6 (a.k.a. SIAT7F, ST6GALNACVI, RP11-203J24.3)
  Cloning method: Restriction Enzyme; 5′ cloning site unknown (unknown if destroyed); 3′ cloning site unknown (unknown if destroyed)
  Sequencing primers: 5′ T7NP
Terms and licenses: Academic/Nonprofit Terms; Industry Terms: Not Available to Industry
How to cite: gh47 was a gift from Eric-Paul Bennett (Addgene plasmid # 106718 ; http://n2t.net/addgene:106718 ; RRID:Addgene_106718)
