[The description below was written by a language model from this plasmid's Addgene catalogue record and pLannotate feature annotations shown in this document.]
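Description:
gh47 is a small mammalian guide RNA expression plasmid built on the EPB104 backbone, carrying a single CRISPR guide directed against human ST6GALNAC6, a sialyltransferase gene also known as SIAT7F or ST6GALNACVI. It belongs to a validated gRNA collection covering the human glycosyltransferase genes. The sequenced record is about 2.7 kb, and the feature table appears to span the whole plasmid.

The payload is a human U6 promoter, an RNA polymerase III promoter suited to producing short, uncapped transcripts, followed by a short unannotated gap and then the Streptococcus pyogenes Cas9 gRNA scaffold. The gap between promoter and scaffold is where the 20-nucleotide ST6GALNAC6 targeting spacer would sit, so that transcription yields a complete single guide RNA. The insert was introduced by restriction cloning, though the sites used are not recorded. The plasmid encodes no Cas9 and no mammalian selection marker or reporter, so the nuclease must be provided separately, for example from a co-transfected plasmid or a Cas9-expressing cell line.

Propagation in E. coli relies on a high-copy ColE1/pUC-type origin and an ampicillin resistance gene (β-lactamase) driven by its own promoter. The remaining annotations are short fragments of lacI, an RSF origin, an M13 origin and lacZα, which are best read as non-functional remnants of the parental cloning vector. A T7 promoter lies just upstream of the U6 cassette, in the region where the listed sequencing primer is likely to anneal. The construct is typically used for transient delivery into human cells to knock out or edit ST6GALNAC6 in glycosylation studies.
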