Features (pLannotate 1.2.2; 10 found; start..end, strand, type, name):
      1..241     +  promoter       U6 promoter: RNA polymerase III promoter for human U6 snRNA
    271..346     +  misc_RNA       gRNA scaffold: guide RNA scaffold for the Streptococcus pyogenes CRISPR/Cas9 system
    393..440     -  CDS            lacI (fragment): lac repressor; lacI; The lac repressor binds to the lac operator to inhibit transcription in E. coli. This inhibition can be relieved by adding lactose or isopropyl-β-D-thiogalactopyranoside (IPTG).
    477..517     -  rep_origin     RSF ori (fragment): Plasmids containing the RSF 1030 origin of replication can be propagated in E. coli cells that contain additional plasmids with compatible origins.
    595..1183    -  rep_origin     ori: high-copy-number ColE1/pMB1/pBR322/pUC origin of replication
   1354..2214    -  CDS            AmpR: β-lactamase; bla; confers resistance to ampicillin, carbenicillin, and related antibiotics
   2215..2319    -  promoter       AmpR promoter: bla
   2345..2476    -  rep_origin     M13 ori (fragment): M13 bacteriophage origin of replication; arrow indicates direction of (+) strand synthesis
   2497..2653    -  CDS            lacZα (fragment): LacZα fragment of β-galactosidase; lacZ fragment
   2662..2680    +  promoter       T7 promoter: promoter for bacteriophage T7 RNA polymerase
>Addgene plasmid #106718 | gh47 | addgene full sequence | sequence record 242874 | Addgene NGS Result
GAGGGCCTATTTCCCATGATTCCTTCATATTTGCATATACGATACAAGGCTGTTAGAGAGATAATTGGAA
TTAATTTGACTGTAAACACAAAGATATTAGTACAAAATACGTGACGTAGAAAGTAATAATTTCTTGGGTA
GTTTGCAGTTTTAAAATTATGTTTTAAAATGGACTATCATATGCTTACCGTAACTTGAAAGTATTTCGAT
TTCTTGGCTTTATATATCTTGTGGAAAGGACGAAACACCGTCTTCCATTACGGCTCCCTGGTTTTAGAGC
TAGAAATAGCAAGTTAAAATAAGGCTAGTCCGTTATCAACTTGAAAAAGTGGCACCGAGTCGGTGCTTTT
TTTGGTACCTGGAGCACAAGACTGGCCTCATGGGCCTTCCGCTCACTGCCCGCTTTCCAGTCGGGAAACC
TGTCGTGCCAGCTGCATTAACATGGTCATAGCTGTTTCCTTGCGTATTGGGCGCTCTCCGCTTCCTCGCT
CACTGACTCGCTGCGCTCGGTCGTTCGGGTAAAGCCTGGGGTGCCTAATGAGCAAAAGGCCAGCAAAAGG
CCAGGAACCGTAAAAAGGCCGCGTTGCTGGCGTTTTTCCATAGGCTCCGCCCCCCTGACGAGCATCACAA
AAATCGACGCTCAAGTCAGAGGTGGCGAAACCCGACAGGACTATAAAGATACCAGGCGTTTCCCCCTGGA
AGCTCCCTCGTGCGCTCTCCTGTTCCGACCCTGCCGCTTACCGGATACCTGTCCGCCTTTCTCCCTTCGG
GAAGCGTGGCGCTTTCTCATAGCTCACGCTGTAGGTATCTCAGTTCGGTGTAGGTCGTTCGCTCCAAGCT
GGGCTGTGTGCACGAACCCCCCGTTCAGCCCGACCGCTGCGCCTTATCCGGTAACTATCGTCTTGAGTCC
AACCCGGTAAGACACGACTTATCGCCACTGGCAGCAGCCACTGGTAACAGGATTAGCAGAGCGAGGTATG
TAGGCGGTGCTACAGAGTTCTTGAAGTGGTGGCCTAACTACGGCTACACTAGAAGAACAGTATTTGGTAT
CTGCGCTCTGCTGAAGCCAGTTACCTTCGGAAAAAGAGTTGGTAGCTCTTGATCCGGCAAACAAACCACC
GCTGGTAGCGGTGGTTTTTTTGTTTGCAAGCAGCAGATTACGCGCAGAAAAAAAGGATCTCAAGAAGATC
CTTTGATCTTTTCTACGGGGTCTGACGCTCAGTGGAACGAAAACTCACGTTAAGGGATTTTGGTCATGAG
ATTATCAAAAAGGATCTTCACCTAGATCCTTTTAAATTAAAAATGAAGTTTTAAATCAATCTAAAGTATA
TATGAGTAAACTTGGTCTGACAGTTACCAATGCTTAATCAGTGAGGCACCTATCTCAGCGATCTGTCTAT
TTCGTTCATCCATAGTTGCCTGACTCCCCGTCGTGTAGATAACTACGATACGGGAGGGCTTACCATCTGG
CCCCAGTGCTGCAATGATACCGCGAGAACCACGCTCACCGGCTCCAGATTTATCAGCAATAAACCAGCCA
GCCGGAAGGGCCGAGCGCAGAAGTGGTCCTGCAACTTTATCCGCCTCCATCCAGTCTATTAATTGTTGCC
GGGAAGCTAGAGTAAGTAGTTCGCCAGTTAATAGTTTGCGCAACGTTGTTGCCATTGCTACAGGCATCGT
GGTGTCACGCTCGTCGTTTGGTATGGCTTCATTCAGCTCCGGTTCCCAACGATCAAGGCGAGTTACATGA
TCCCCCATGTTGTGCAAAAAAGCGGTTAGCTCCTTCGGTCCTCCGATCGTTGTCAGAAGTAAGTTGGCCG
CAGTGTTATCACTCATGGTTATGGCAGCACTGCATAATTCTCTTACTGTCATGCCATCCGTAAGATGCTT
TTCTGTGACTGGTGAGTACTCAACCAAGTCATTCTGAGAATAGTGTATGCGGCGACCGAGTTGCTCTTGC
CCGGCGTCAATACGGGATAATACCGCGCCACATAGCAGAACTTTAAAAGTGCTCATCATTGGAAAACGTT
CTTCGGGGCGAAAACTCTCAAGGATCTTACCGCTGTTGAGATCCAGTTCGATGTAACCCACTCGTGCACC
CAACTGATCTTCAGCATCTTTTACTTTCACCAGCGTTTCTGGGTGAGCAAAAACAGGAAGGCAAAATGCC
GCAAAAAAGGGAATAAGGGCGACACGGAAATGTTGAATACTCATACTCTTCCTTTTTCAATATTATTGAA
GCATTTATCAGGGTTATTGTCTCATGAGCGGATACATATTTGAATGTATTTAGAAAAATAAACAAATAGG
GGTTCCGCGCACATTTCCCCGAAAAGTGCCACCTAAATTGTAAGCGTTAATATTTTGTTAAAATTCGCGT
TAAATTTTTGTTAAATCAGCTCATTTTTTAACCAATAGGCCGAAATCGGCAAAATCCCTTATAAATCAAA
AGAATAGACCGAGATAGGGTTGAGTGGCCGCTACAGGGCGCTCCCATTCGCCATTCAGGCTGCGCAACTG
TTGGGAAGGGCGTTTCGGTGCGGGCCTCTTCGCTATTACGCCAGCTGGCGAAAGGGGGATGTGCTGCAAG
GCGATTAAGTTGGGTAACGCCAGGGTTTTCCCAGTCACGACGTTGTAAAACGACGGCCAGTGAGCGCGAC
GTAATACGACTCACTATAGGGCGAATTGGCGGAAGGCCGTCAAGGCCACGTGTCTTGTCCAGAGCTCGAT
ATCGAATTTC
